Addgene plasmid #234675: p345_DG
Purpose: (Empty Backbone) Golden gate domesticated pET28b with His10-3C
Depositing lab: Matthew Wohlever. Depositing organization: University of Pittsburgh (University, School of Medicine, and Cancer Institute). Publication: A suite of pre-assembled, pET28b-based Golden Gate vectors for efficient protein engineering and expression. Gaur D, Wohlever ML. Protein Sci. 2025 Apr;34(4):e70106. doi: 10.1002/pro.70106. PubMed 40130802.
Backbone
  Vector backbone: pET28b
  Vector type: Bacterial Expression
  Tag / fusion protein: His10-3C (N terminal on backbone)
Growth in bacteria
  Bacterial resistance: Kanamycin, 50 μg/mL
  Growth temperature: 37°C
  Growth strain: DH5alpha
  Copy number: Low Copy
Gene/Insert
  Gene/Insert name: None
  Mutation: No
  Tag / fusion protein: His10-3C (N terminal on backbone)
Terms and licenses: Academic/Nonprofit Terms; Industry Terms: Not Available to Industry
Depositor comments: The construct features an N-terminal His10 tag followed by a 3C protease cleavage site. The insert is cloned with a glycine scar at the C-terminus. BsaI recognition sites flank mScarlet3 to enable easy visualization of successful cloning through loss of red color. 5' Cloning Site: BsaI (destroyed), 3' Cloning Site: BsaI (destroyed).
How to cite: p345_DG was a gift from Matthew Wohlever (Addgene plasmid # 234675 ; http://n2t.net/addgene:234675 ; RRID:Addgene_234675)
