[The description below was written by a language model from this plasmid's Addgene catalogue record and pLannotate feature annotations shown in this document.]
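Description:
p345_DG is an empty bacterial expression backbone derived from pET28b that has been domesticated for Golden Gate assembly. It is one of a suite of pre-assembled vectors intended to speed up protein engineering and expression in E. coli. It is propagated through a ColE1/pMB1-type origin accompanied by the bom region and the rop gene, which is consistent with the low copy number given in the catalogue entry. Selection is with kanamycin through an aph(3')-Ia resistance gene, and an f1 origin is also present. As in the parent vector, expression is driven by a T7 promoter controlled by an adjacent lac operator, followed by the T7 gene 10 ribosome binding site and ending at a T7 terminator. A lacI gene with its own promoter supplies the repressor, so expression is IPTG-inducible in hosts that provide T7 RNA polymerase.

Downstream of the ribosome binding site, the backbone encodes an N-terminal His10 tag followed by a 3C protease cleavage site, allowing metal-affinity purification and later removal of the tag. The automated annotation picks up only a short His-tag-like fragment in this position. The cloning site is occupied by a dropout cassette flanked by BsaI sites. It contains a red fluorescent protein, described by the depositor as mScarlet3 and annotated as mScarlet, in reverse orientation under a lac promoter with a CAP binding site. Golden Gate insertion of a coding sequence removes this cassette and destroys both BsaI sites, so correct clones are recognised by loss of red colour. According to the depositor, inserts carry a glycine scar at the C-terminus. The table also annotates a short His-tag fragment just upstream of the T7 terminator, likely a remnant of the pET28b C-terminal tag, though the record does not say whether it is translated. The plasmid carries no gene of interest.
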