Features (pLannotate 1.2.2; 23 found; start..end, strand, type, name):
      1..589     +  rep_origin     ori: high-copy-number ColE1/pMB1/pBR322/pUC origin of replication
    775..914     -  misc_feature   bom: basis of mobility region from pBR322
   1016..1207    -  CDS            rop: Rop protein, which maintains plasmids at low copy number; rop
   1224..1604    +  CDS            YPB1_ECOLX: Protein predicted: Swiss-Prot protein existence level 4. From Escherichia coli.
   1676..1967    -  CDS            TcR (fragment): tetracycline efflux protein; tet; confers resistance to tetracycline
   1982..2003    -  protein_bind   CAP binding site: CAP binding activates transcription in the presence of cAMP. E. coli catabolite activator protein
   2016..3098    -  CDS            lacI: lac repressor; lacI; The lac repressor binds to the lac operator to inhibit transcription in E. coli. This inhibition can be relieved by adding lactose or isopropyl-β-D-thiogalactopyranoside (IPTG).
   3099..3176    -  promoter       lacI promoter: lacI
   3184..3463    -  CDS            TcR (fragment): tetracycline efflux protein; tet; confers resistance to tetracycline
   3485..3503    +  promoter       T7 promoter: promoter for bacteriophage T7 RNA polymerase
   3504..3528    +  protein_bind   lac operator: The lac repressor binds to the lac operator to inhibit transcription in E. coli. This inhibition can be relieved by adding lactose or isopropyl-β-D-thiogalactopyranoside (IPTG). lac repressor encoded by lacI
   3543..3565    +  RBS            RBS: efficient ribosome binding site from bacteriophage T7 gene 10 (Olins and Rangwala, 1989)
   3584..3600    +  CDS            capTEV™ (fragment): composite tag for in vivo biotinylation, TEV protease cleavage, and 6xHis tagging
   3717..4379    -  CDS            mScarlet: mScarlet is a basic (constitutively fluorescent) red fluorescent protein published in 2016, derived from synthetic construct. It has moderate acid sensitivity.
   4426..4455    -  promoter       lac promoter: promoter for the E. coli lac operon
   4470..4491    -  protein_bind   CAP binding site: CAP binding activates transcription in the presence of cAMP. E. coli catabolite activator protein
   4504..4593    -  CDS            lacI (fragment): lac repressor; lacI; The lac repressor binds to the lac operator to inhibit transcription in E. coli. This inhibition can be relieved by adding lactose or isopropyl-β-D-thiogalactopyranoside (IPTG).
   4611..4628    +  CDS            9xHis (fragment): 9xHis affinity tag
   4638..4687    +  CDS            SET1 (fragment): solubility-enhancement tag derived from T7 phage gene 10B
   4695..4742    +  terminator     T7 terminator: transcription terminator for bacteriophage T7 RNA polymerase
   4779..5207    +  rep_origin     f1 ori (sequence partly withheld): f1 bacteriophage origin of replication; arrow indicates direction of (+) strand synthesis
   5260..5317    +  promoter       AmpR promoter (fragment): bla
   5326..6141    -  CDS            KanR: aminoglycoside phosphotransferase; aph(3')-Ia; confers resistance to kanamycin in bacteria or G418 (Geneticin®) in eukaryotes
>Addgene plasmid #234675 | p345_DG | addgene full sequence | sequence record 467841 | Addgene NGS Result
TTGAGATCCTTTTTTTCTGCGCGTAATCTGCTGCTTGCAAACAAAAAAACCACCGCTACCAGCGGTGGTT
TGTTTGCCGGATCAAGAGCTACCAACTCTTTTTCCGAAGGTAACTGGCTTCAGCAGAGCGCAGATACCAA
ATACTGTCCTTCTAGTGTAGCCGTAGTTAGGCCACCACTTCAAGAACTCTGTAGCACCGCCTACATACCT
CGCTCTGCTAATCCTGTTACCAGTGGCTGCTGCCAGTGGCGATAAGTCGTGTCTTACCGGGTTGGACTCA
AGACGATAGTTACCGGATAAGGCGCAGCGGTCGGGCTGAACGGGGGGTTCGTGCACACAGCCCAGCTTGG
AGCGAACGACCTACACCGAACTGAGATACCTACAGCGTGAGCTATGAGAAAGCGCCACGCTTCCCGAAGG
GAGAAAGGCGGACAGGTATCCGGTAAGCGGCAGGGTCGGAACAGGAGAGCGCACGAGGGAGCTTCCAGGG
GGAAACGCCTGGTATCTTTATAGTCCTGTCGGGTTTCGCCACCTCTGACTTGAGCGTCGATTTTTGTGAT
GCTCGTCAGGGGGGCGGAGCCTATGGAAAAACGCCAGCAACGCGGCCTTTTTACGGTTCCTGGCCTTTTG
CTGGCCTTTTGCTCACATGTTCTTTCCTGCGTTATCCCCTGATTCTGTGGATAACCGTATTACCGCCTTT
GAGTGAGCTGATACCGCTCGCCGCAGCCGAACGACCGAGCGCAGCGAGTCAGTGAGCGAGGAAGCGGAAG
AGCGCCTGATGCGGTATTTTCTCCTTACGCATCTGTGCGGTATTTCACACCGCAATGGTGCACTCTCAGT
ACAATCTGCTCTGATGCCGCATAGTTAAGCCAGTATACACTCCGCTATCGCTACGTGACTGGGTCATGGC
TGCGCCCCGACACCCGCCAACACCCGCTGACGCGCCCTGACGGGCTTGTCTGCTCCCGGCATCCGCTTAC
AGACAAGCTGTGACCGTCTCCGGGAGCTGCATGTGTCAGAGGTTTTCACCGTCATCACCGAAACGCGCGA
GGCAGCTGCGGTAAAGCTCATCAGCGTGGTCGTGAAGCGATTCACAGATGTCTGCCTGTTCATCCGCGTC
CAGCTCGTTGAGTTTCTCCAGAAGCGTTAATGTCTGGCTTCTGATAAAGCGGGCCATGTTAAGGGCGGTT
TTTTCCTGTTTGGTCACTGATGCCTCCGTGTAAGGGGGATTTCTGTTCATGGGGGTAATGATACCGATGA
AACGAGAGAGGATGCTCACGATACGGGTTACTGATGATGAACATGCCCGGTTACTGGAACGTTGTGAGGG
TAAACAACTGGCGGTATGGATGCGGCGGGACCAGAGAAAAATCACTCAGGGTCAATGCCAGCGCTTCGTT
AATACAGATGTAGGTGTTCCACAGGGTAGCCAGCAGCATCCTGCGATGCAGATCCGGAACATAATGGTGC
AGGGCGCTGACTTCCGCGTTTCCAGACTTTACGAAACACGGAAACCGAAGACCATTCATGTTGTTGCTCA
GGTCGCAGACGTTTTGCAGCAGCAGTCGCTTCACGTTCGCTCGCGTATCGGTGATTCATTCTGCTAACCA
GTAAGGCAACCCCGCCAGCCTAGCCGGGTCCTCAACGACAGGAGCACGATCATGCGCACCCGTGGGGCCG
CCATGCCGGCGATAATGGCCTGCTTCTCGCCGAAACGTTTGGTGGCGGGACCAGTGACGAAGGCTTGAGC
GAGGGCGTGCAAGATTCCGAATACCGCAAGCGACAGGCCGATCATCGTCGCGCTCCAGCGAAAGCGGTCC
TCGCCGAAAATGACCCAGAGCGCTGCCGGCACCTGTCCTACGAGTTGCATGATAAAGAAGACAGTCATAA
GTGCGGCGACGATAGTCATGCCCCGCGCCCACCGGAAGGAGCTGACTGGGTTGAAGGCTCTCAAGGGCAT
CGGTCGAGATCCCGGTGCCTAATGAGTGAGCTAACTTACATTAATTGCGTTGCGCTCACTGCCCGCTTTC
CAGTCGGGAAACCTGTCGTGCCAGCTGCATTAATGAATCGGCCAACGCGCGGGGAGAGGCGGTTTGCGTA
TTGGGCGCCAGGGTGGTTTTTCTTTTCACCAGTGAGACGGGCAACAGCTGATTGCCCTTCACCGCCTGGC
CCTGAGAGAGTTGCAGCAAGCGGTCCACGCTGGTTTGCCCCAGCAGGCGAAAATCCTGTTTGATGGTGGT
TAACGGCGGGATATAACATGAGCTGTCTTCGGTATCGTCGTATCCCACTACCGAGATATCCGCACCAACG
CGCAGCCCGGACTCGGTAATGGCGCGCATTGCGCCCAGCGCCATCTGATCGTTGGCAACCAGCATCGCAG
TGGGAACGATGCCCTCATTCAGCATTTGCATGGTTTGTTGAAAACCGGACATGGCACTCCAGTCGCCTTC
CCGTTCCGCTATCGGCTGAATTTGATTGCGAGTGAGATATTTATGCCAGCCAGCCAGACGCAGACGCGCC
GAGACAGAACTTAATGGGCCCGCTAACAGCGCGATTTGCTGGTGACCCAATGCGACCAGATGCTCCACGC
CCAGTCGCGTACCGTCTTCATGGGAGAAAATAATACTGTTGATGGGTGTCTGGTCAGAGACATCAAGAAA
TAACGCCGGAACATTAGTGCAGGCAGCTTCCACAGCAATGGCATCCTGGTCATCCAGCGGATAGTTAATG
ATCAGCCCACTGACGCGTTGCGCGAGAAGATTGTGCACCGCCGCTTTACAGGCTTCGACGCCGCTTCGTT
CTACCATCGACACCACCACGCTGGCACCCAGTTGATCGGCGCGAGATTTAATCGCCGCGACAATTTGCGA
CGGCGCGTGCAGGGCCAGACTGGAGGTGGCAACGCCAATCAGCAACGACTGTTTGCCCGCCAGTTGTTGT
GCCACGCGGTTGGGAATGTAATTCAGCTCCGCCATCGCCGCTTCCACTTTTTCCCGCGTTTTCGCAGAAA
CGTGGCTGGCCTGGTTCACCACGCGGGAAACGGTCTGATAAGAGACACCGGCATACTCTGCGACATCGTA
TAACGTTACTGGTTTCACATTCACCACCCTGAATTGACTCTCTTCCGGGCGCTATCATGCCATACCGCGA
AAGGTTTTGCGCCATTCGATGGTGTCCGGGATCTCGACGCTCTCCCTTATGCGACTCCTGCATTAGGAAG
CAGCCCAGTAGTAGGTTGAGGCCGTTGAGCACCGCCGCCGCAAGGAATGGTGCATGCAAGGAGATGGCGC
CCAACAGTCCCCCGGCCACGGGGCCTGCCACCATACCCACGCCGAAACAAGCGCTCATGAGCCCGAAGTG
GCGAGCCCGATCTTCCCCATCGGTGATGTCGGCGATATAGGCGCCAGCAACCGCACCTGTGGCGCCGGTG
ATGCCGGCCACGATGCGTCCGGCGTAGAGGATCGAGATCTCGATCCCGCGAAATTAATACGACTCACTAT
AGGGGAATTGTGAGCGGATAACAATTCCCCTCTAGAAATAATTTTGTTTAACTTTAAGAAGGAGATATAC
CATGGGCAGCAGCCATCATCATCATCATCACCATCATCATCATAGCAGCGGCCTGGAAGTGCTCTTCCAG
GGCCCGCATATGCGAGACCGCCTGGCTCTAGTAGCGATCTACACTAGCACTATCAGCGTTATTAGCTGCC
GCCGCTGCCGCCGGTGCTATGGCGCGCCACGCTGCGTTCATACTGTTCCACCACGGTATAATCTTCGTTA
TGGCTCGTAATATCCAGTTTGCGATCAATGTTAAACGCGCCCGGCATCTGCACCGGTTTTTTCGCGCGAT
AGGTGGTTTTAAAATCCGCCAGATAGCGGCCGCCATCTTTCAGGCGCAGCGCCATTTTAATATCGCCTTT
CAGCACCACATCTTCCGGATACAGGCGTTCGGTGCTCGCTTCCCAGCCCATCGTTTTTTTCTGCATCACC
GGGCCATCCGGCGGAAAGTTGGTGCCGCGCAGTTTCACTTTATAAATCAGGGTGCCATCTTCCAGGCTCG
TATCTTGCGCCACGCTCACCGCGCCGCCATCTTCAAAGTTCATCACGCGTTCCCATTTAAAGCCTTCCGG
AAAGCTCTGTTTCCAATAATCCGGAATATCCGCCGGATGTTTGGTAAACGCGCGGCTGCCATACATAAAC
TGCGGGCTCAGAATATCCCAGCTAAACGGCAGCGGGCCGCCTTTGGTCACGCGCAGTTTCGCGGTCTGCG
TGCCTTCATACGGGCGGCCTTCGCCTTCGCCTTCAATTTCAAATTCATGGCCGTTCATGCTGCCTTCCAT
GTGCACTTTAAAGCGCATAAATTCTTTAATCACCGCTTCGGTGCTATCCATCTAGTATTTCTCCTCTTTC
TCTAGTATGTGTACACAACATACGGCCGGAAGCATAAAGTGTAAAGCCTGGGGTGCCTAATGAGTGAGCT
AACTCACATTAATTGCGTTGCGCTCACTGCCCGCTTTCCAGTCGGGAAACCTGTCGTGCCAGCTGCATTA
ATGAATCGGCCAACGCGCGGGGAGAGGCGGTTTGCGTATTGGGTCTCAGGATGACTCGAGCACCACCACC
ACCACCACTGAGATCCGGCTGCTAACAAAGCCCGAAAGGAAGCTGAGTTGGCTGCTGCCACCGCTGAGCA
ATAACTAGCATAACCCCTTGGGGCCTCTAAACGGGTCTTGAGGGGTTTTTTGCTGAAAGGAGGAACTATA
TCCGGATTGGCGAATGGG
[124 nt withheld, positions 4779-4902]
C
[91 nt withheld, positions 4904-4994]
A
[49 nt withheld, positions 4996-5044]
CCTTTGACGTTGGAGTCCACGTTCTTT
[37 nt withheld, positions 5072-5108]
ACCCTATCTCGGTCTATTCTTTTGATTTATAAGGGATTTTGCCGATTTCGGCCTATTGGTTAAAAAATGA
GCTGATTTAACAAAAATTTAACGCGAATTTTAACAAAATATTAACGCTTACAATTTAGGTGGCACTTTTC
GGGGAAATGTGCGCGGAACCCCTATTTGTTTATTTTTCTAAATACATTCAAATATGTATCCGCTCATGAA
TTAATTCTTAGAAAAACTCATCGAGCATCAAATGAAACTGCAATTTATTCATATCAGGATTATCAATACC
ATATTTTTGAAAAAGCCGTTTCTGTAATGAAGGAGAAAACTCACCGAGGCAGTTCCATAGGATGGCAAGA
TCCTGGTATCGGTCTGCGATTCCGACTCGTCCAACATCAATACAACCTATTAATTTCCCCTCGTCAAAAA
TAAGGTTATCAAGTGAGAAATCACCATGAGTGACGACTGAATCCGGTGAGAATGGCAAAAGTTTATGCAT
TTCTTTCCAGACTTGTTCAACAGGCCAGCCATTACGCTCGTCATCAAAATCACTCGCATCAACCAAACCG
TTATTCATTCGTGATTGCGCCTGAGCGAGACGAAATACGCGATCGCTGTTAAAAGGACAATTACAAACAG
GAATCGAATGCAACCGGCGCAGGAACACTGCCAGCGCATCAACAATATTTTCACCTGAATCAGGATATTC
TTCTAATACCTGGAATGCTGTTTTCCCGGGGATCGCAGTGGTGAGTAACCATGCATCATCAGGAGTACGG
ATAAAATGCTTGATGGTCGGAAGAGGCATAAATTCCGTCAGCCAGTTTAGTCTGACCATCTCATCTGTAA
CATCATTGGCAACGCTACCTTTGCCATGTTTCAGAAACAACTCTGGCGCATCGGGCTTCCCATACAATCG
ATAGATTGTCGCACCTGATTGCCCGACATTATCGCGAGCCCATTTATACCCATATAAATCAGCATCCATG
TTGGAATTTAATCGCGGCCTAGAGCAAGACGTTTCCCGTTGAATATGGCTCATAACACCCCTTGTATTAC
TGTTTATGTAAGCAGACAGTTTTATTGTTCATGACCAAAATCCCTTAACGTGAGTTTTCGTTCCACTGAG
CGTCAGACCCCGTAGAAAAGATCAAAGGATCTTC
